Addgene plasmid #207081: Rif1-Halo HRD
Purpose: Homologous recombination donor for insertion of a HaloTag at the C-terminus of the endogenous RIF1 locus.
Depositing lab: Jens Schmidt. Depositing organization: Michigan State University. Publication: Systematic analysis of the molecular and biophysical properties of key DNA damage response factors. Heyza JR, Mikhova M, Bahl A, Broadbent DG, Schmidt JC. Elife. 2023 Jun 21;12:e87086. doi: 10.7554/eLife.87086. PubMed 37341699.
Backbone
  Vector backbone: pFastBac dual
  Backbone size w/o insert (bp): 5000
  Vector type: Mammalian Expression
Growth in bacteria
  Bacterial resistance: Ampicillin, 100 μg/mL
  Growth temperature: 37°C
  Growth strain: DH5alpha
  Copy number: High Copy
Gene/Insert
  Gene/Insert name: HaloTag followed by a PolyA signal and PuroR cassette flanked by human RNF168 locus sequences
  Species: H. sapiens (human), Synthetic
  Promoter: None
  Tag / fusion protein: HaloTag (C terminal on insert)
  Cloning method: Gibson Cloning
  Sequencing primers: 5′ GCTTTAAAAAACCTCCCACACCTC; 3′ AAA CCA CAA CTA GAA TGC AGT GA
Terms and licenses: Academic/Nonprofit Terms; Industry Terms: Not Available to Industry
How to cite: Rif1-Halo HRD was a gift from Jens Schmidt (Addgene plasmid # 207081 ; http://n2t.net/addgene:207081 ; RRID:Addgene_207081)
