[The description below was written by a language model from this plasmid's Addgene catalogue record and pLannotate feature annotations shown in this document.]
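Description:
Rif1-Halo HRD is a homologous recombination donor plasmid designed to knock a HaloTag into the C-terminus of the endogenous human RIF1 locus, so that the tagged protein is expressed from its native promoter. It is built by Gibson assembly in a pFastBac Dual backbone, used here as a bacterial carrier rather than for baculovirus production. The backbone's p10 and polyhedrin promoters, mini-Tn7 ends (Tn7L/Tn7R), gentamicin resistance gene, HSV TK and SV40 polyadenylation signals and f1 origin are all still present, but they play no evident role in the stated genome-editing purpose. The plasmid replicates in E. coli from a high-copy ColE1/pUC-type origin and is selected with ampicillin through the bla gene.

The annotated payload has no promoter driving the tag, consistent with an in-frame knock-in. It consists of a TEV protease cleavage site, the HaloTag coding sequence and a 3xFLAG epitope, followed by a bGH polyadenylation signal. Downstream sits an independent selection cassette in which the SV40 enhancer/early promoter drives puromycin N-acetyltransferase, terminated by a synthetic poly(A) signal, allowing enrichment of edited mammalian cells. The unannotated stretches on either side of this cassette presumably correspond to the genomic homology arms that direct integration. The catalogue's insert field describes these flanks as human RNF168 locus sequences, whereas the name and purpose specify RIF1. The feature table does not resolve this discrepancy, so the identity of the arms should be checked against the sequence. The HaloTag binds chloroalkane ligands covalently, and the associated study analysed the molecular and biophysical properties of DNA damage response factors.
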