Features (pLannotate 1.2.2; 23 found; start..end, strand, type, name):
     81..97      +  CDS            lacZα (fragment): LacZα fragment of β-galactosidase; lacZ fragment
    102..556     +  rep_origin     f1 ori (sequence partly withheld): f1 bacteriophage origin of replication; arrow indicates direction of (+) strand synthesis
    582..686     +  promoter       AmpR promoter: bla
    687..1547    +  CDS            AmpR: β-lactamase; bla; confers resistance to ampicillin, carbenicillin, and related antibiotics
   1718..2306    +  rep_origin     ori: high-copy-number ColE1/pMB1/pBR322/pUC origin of replication
   2492..2543    -  misc_feature   bom (fragment): basis of mobility region from pBR322
   2611..2835    -  mobile_element Tn7R: mini-Tn7 element (right end of the Tn7 transposon) Tn7
   2902..3435    -  CDS            GmR: gentamycin acetyltransferase; aacC1; confers resistance to gentamycin
   3624..3652    -  promoter       Pc promoter: intI1 (promoter lies within the coding sequence); class 1 integron promoter
   3630..3989    -  CDS            YPR2_ECOLX (fragment): Protein predicted: Swiss-Prot protein existence level 4. From Escherichia coli.
   4160..4208    -  polyA_signal   HSV TK poly(A) signal: herpes simplex virus thymidine kinase polyadenylation signal (Cole and Stacy, 1985)
   4344..4453    -  promoter       p10 promoter: baculovirus promoter for expression in insect cells
   4477..4568    +  promoter       polyhedrin promoter: polh from Autographa californica; promoter for the baculovirus polyhedrin gene
   4721..4804    +  CDS            large T antigen (fragment): large T antigen from SV40 (simian virus 40)
   5297..5317    +  CDS            TEV site: tobacco etch virus (TEV) protease recognition and cleavage site
   5333..6216    +  CDS            HaloTag® (fragment): modified bacterial dehalogenase that forms covalent bonds with chloroalkane derivatives
   6218..6283    +  CDS            3xFLAG: three tandem FLAG® epitope tags, followed by an enterokinase cleavage site
   6316..6540    +  polyA_signal   bGH poly(A) signal: bovine growth hormone polyadenylation signal
   6562..6891    +  promoter       SV40 promoter: SV40 enhancer and early promoter
   6901..7500    +  CDS            PuroR: puromycin N-acetyltransferase; pac from Streptomyces alboniger; confers resistance to puromycin
   7501..7549    +  polyA_signal   poly(A) signal: synthetic polyadenylation signal
   7999..8133    +  polyA_signal   SV40 poly(A) signal: SV40 polyadenylation signal
   8162..8327    -  mobile_element Tn7L: mini-Tn7 element (left end of the Tn7 transposon) Tn7
>Addgene plasmid #207081 | Rif1-Halo HRD | addgene full sequence | sequence record 432324 | Addgene NGS Result
TTCTCTGTCACAGAATGAAAATTTTTCTGTCATCTCTTCGTTATTAATGTTTGTAATTGACTGAATATCA
ACGCTTATTTGCAGCCTGAATGGCGAATGGG
[124 nt withheld, positions 102-225]
C
[91 nt withheld, positions 227-317]
A
[49 nt withheld, positions 319-367]
CCTTTGACGTTGGAGTCCACGTTCTT
[37 nt withheld, positions 394-430]
ACCCTATCTCGGTCTATTCTTTTGATTTATAAGGGATTTTGCCGATTTCGGCCTATTGGTTAAAAAATGA
GCTGATTTAACAAAAATTTAACGCGAATTTTAACAAAATATTAACGCTTACAATTTAGGTGGCACTTTTC
GGGGAAATGTGCGCGGAACCCCTATTTGTTTATTTTTCTAAATACATTCAAATATGTATCCGCTCATGAG
ACAATAACCCTGATAAATGCTTCAATAATATTGAAAAAGGAAGAGTATGAGTATTCAACATTTCCGTGTC
GCCCTTATTCCCTTTTTTGCGGCATTTTGCCTTCCTGTTTTTGCTCACCCAGAAACGCTGGTGAAAGTAA
AAGATGCTGAAGATCAGTTGGGTGCACGAGTGGGTTACATCGAACTGGATCTCAACAGCGGTAAGATCCT
TGAGAGTTTTCGCCCCGAAGAACGTTTTCCAATGATGAGCACTTTTAAAGTTCTGCTATGTGGCGCGGTA
TTATCCCGTATTGACGCCGGGCAAGAGCAACTCGGTCGCCGCATACACTATTCTCAGAATGACTTGGTTG
AGTACTCACCAGTCACAGAAAAGCATCTTACGGATGGCATGACAGTAAGAGAATTATGCAGTGCTGCCAT
AACCATGAGTGATAACACTGCGGCCAACTTACTTCTGACAACGATCGGAGGACCGAAGGAGCTAACCGCT
TTTTTGCACAACATGGGGGATCATGTAACTCGCCTTGATCGTTGGGAACCGGAGCTGAATGAAGCCATAC
CAAACGACGAGCGTGACACCACGATGCCTGTAGCAATGGCAACAACGTTGCGCAAACTATTAACTGGCGA
ACTACTTACTCTAGCTTCCCGGCAACAATTAATAGACTGGATGGAGGCGGATAAAGTTGCAGGACCACTT
CTGCGCTCGGCCCTTCCGGCTGGCTGGTTTATTGCTGATAAATCTGGAGCCGGTGAGCGTGGGTCTCGCG
GTATCATTGCAGCACTGGGGCCAGATGGTAAGCCCTCCCGTATCGTAGTTATCTACACGACGGGGAGTCA
GGCAACTATGGATGAACGAAATAGACAGATCGCTGAGATAGGTGCCTCACTGATTAAGCATTGGTAACTG
TCAGACCAAGTTTACTCATATATACTTTAGATTGATTTAAAACTTCATTTTTAATTTAAAAGGATCTAGG
TGAAGATCCTTTTTGATAATCTCATGACCAAAATCCCTTAACGTGAGTTTTCGTTCCACTGAGCGTCAGA
CCCCGTAGAAAAGATCAAAGGATCTTCTTGAGATCCTTTTTTTCTGCGCGTAATCTGCTGCTTGCAAACA
AAAAAACCACCGCTACCAGCGGTGGTTTGTTTGCCGGATCAAGAGCTACCAACTCTTTTTCCGAAGGTAA
CTGGCTTCAGCAGAGCGCAGATACCAAATACTGTTCTTCTAGTGTAGCCGTAGTTAGGCCACCACTTCAA
GAACTCTGTAGCACCGCCTACATACCTCGCTCTGCTAATCCTGTTACCAGTGGCTGCTGCCAGTGGCGAT
AAGTCGTGTCTTACCGGGTTGGACTCAAGACGATAGTTACCGGATAAGGCGCAGCGGTCGGGCTGAACGG
GGGGTTCGTGCACACAGCCCAGCTTGGAGCGAACGACCTACACCGAACTGAGATACCTACAGCGTGAGCT
ATGAGAAAGCGCCACGCTTCCCGAAGGGAGAAAGGCGGACAGGTATCCGGTAAGCGGCAGGGTCGGAACA
GGAGAGCGCACGAGGGAGCTTCCAGGGGGAAACGCCTGGTATCTTTATAGTCCTGTCGGGTTTCGCCACC
TCTGACTTGAGCGTCGATTTTTGTGATGCTCGTCAGGGGGGCGGAGCCTATGGAAAAACGCCAGCAACGC
GGCCTTTTTACGGTTCCTGGCCTTTTGCTGGCCTTTTGCTCACATGTTCTTTCCTGCGTTATCCCCTGAT
TCTGTGGATAACCGTATTACCGCCTTTGAGTGAGCTGATACCGCTCGCCGCAGCCGAACGACCGAGCGCA
GCGAGTCAGTGAGCGAGGAAGCGGAAGAGCGCCTGATGCGGTATTTTCTCCTTACGCATCTGTGCGGTAT
TTCACACCGCATAGACCAGCCGCGTAACCTGGCAAAATCGGTTACGGTTGAGTAATAAATGGATGCCCTG
CGTAAGCGGGTGTGGGCGGACAATAAAGTCTTAAACTGAACAAAATAGATCTAAACTATGACAATAAAGT
CTTAAACTAGACAGAATAGTTGTAAACTGAAATCAGTCCAGTTATGCTGTGAAAAAGCATACTGGACTTT
TGTTATGGCTAAAGCAAACTCTTCATTTTCTGAAGTGCAAATTGCCCGTCGTATTAAAGAGGGGCGTGGC
CAAGGGCATGGTAAAGACTATATTCGCGGCGTTGTGACAATTTACCGAACAACTCCGCGGCCGGGAAGCC
GATCTCGGCTTGAACGAATTGTTAGGTGGCGGTACTTGGGTCGATATCAAAGTGCATCACTTCTTCCCGT
ATGCCCAACTTTGTATAGAGAGCCACTGCGGGATCGTCACCGTAATCTGCTTGCACGTAGATCACATAAG
CACCAAGCGCGTTGGCCTCATGCTTGAGGAGATTGATGAGCGCGGTGGCAATGCCCTGCCTCCGGTGCTC
GCCGGAGACTGCGAGATCATAGATATAGATCTCACTACGCGGCTGCTCAAACTTGGGCAGAACGTAAGCC
GCGAGAGCGCCAACAACCGCTTCTTGGTCGAAGGCAGCAAGCGCGATGAATGTCTTACTACGGAGCAAGT
TCCCGAGGTAATCGGAGTCCGGCTGATGTTGGGAGTAGGTGGCTACGTCTCCGAACTCACGACCGAAAAG
ATCAAGAGCAGCCCGCATGGATTTGACTTGGTCAGGGCCGAGCCTACATGTGCGAATGATGCCCATACTT
GAGCCACCTAACTTTGTTTTAGGGCGACTGCCCTGCTGCGTAACATCGTTGCTGCTGCGTAACATCGTTG
CTGCTCCATAACATCAAACATCGACCCACGGCGTAACGCGCTTGCTGCTTGGATGCCCGAGGCATAGACT
GTACAAAAAAACAGTCATAACAAGCCATGAAAACCGCCACTGCGCCGTTACCACCGCTGCGTTCGGTCAA
GGTTCTGGACCAGTTGCGTGAGCGCATACGCTACTTGCATTACAGTTTACGAACCGAACAGGCTTATGTC
AACTGGGTTCGTGCCTTCATCCGTTTCCACGGTGTGCGTCACCCGGCAACCTTGGGCAGCAGCGAAGTCG
AGGCATTTCTGTCCTGGCTGGCGAACGAGCGCAAGGTTTCGGTCTCCACGCATCGTCAGGCATTGGCGGC
CTTGCTGTTCTTCTACGGCAAGGTGCTGTGCACGGATCTGCCCTTGCTTCAGGAGATCGGTAGACCTCGG
CCGTCGCGGCGCTTGCCGGTGGTGCTGACCCCGGATGAAGTGGTTCGCATCCTCGGTTTTCTGGAAGGCG
AGCATCGTTTGTTCGCCCAGGACTCTAGCTATAGTTCTAGTGGTTGGCTACGTACCCGTAGTGGCTATGG
CAGGGCTTGCCGCCCCGACGTTGGCTGCGAGCCCTGGGCCTTCACCCGAACTTGGGGGTTGGGGTGGGGA
AAAGGAAGAAACGCGGGCGTATTGGTCCCAATGGGGTCTCGGTGGGGTATCGACAGAGTGCCAGCCCTGG
GACCGAACCCCGCGTTTATGAACAAACGACCCAACACCCGTGCGTTTTATTCTGTCTTTTTATTGCCGTC
ATAGCGCGGGTTCCTTCCGGTATTGTCTCCTTCCGTGTTTCAGTTAGCCTCCCCCATCTCCCGGTACCGC
ATGCTATGCATCAGCTGCTAGCACCATGGCTCGAGATCCCGGGTGATCAAGTCTTCGTCGAGTGATTGTA
AATAAAATGTAATTTACAGTATAGTATTTTAATTAATATACAAATGATTTGATAATAATTCTTATTTAAC
TATAATATATTGTGTTGGGTTGAATTAAAGGTCCGTATACTCCGGAATATTAATAGATCATGGAGATAAT
TAAAATGATAACCATCTCGCAAATAAATAAGTATTTTACTGTTTTCGTAACAGTTTTGTAATAAAAAAAC
CTATAAATATTCCGGATTATTCATACCGTCCCACCATCGGGCGCGGATCCCGGTCCGAAGCGCGCGGAAT
TCAAAGGCCTACGTCGACGAGCTCACTAGTCGCGGCCGCTTTCGAATCTAGAGCCTGCAGTCTCGACAAG
CTTGTCGAGAAGTACTAGAGGATCATAATCAGCCATACCACATTTGTAGAGGTTTTACTTGCTTTAAAAA
ACCTCCCACACCTCCCCCTGAACCTGAAACATAAAATGAATGCAATTGTTGTTGTTGAGCTGAGATTACG
CCACTGCACTCCAGCCTGGGCAATAGAATGAGGCTCCATCTCATAATAATAATAAGCAGCAGCGGCAGCT
CTGGTAGATTTTTTTGTGTGCTTGTCCTCATGAAGACTTAAGCCTGCTCTCTCAATTTGAAACCTAGGCA
CTTGGACTAACTTAAAAGATCATGTAAAAAATTTAATTTTTGTCTGGTATAGATTTAATTGTGGTTTTTT
TTTTCTCTTTTAGATATAATTGATCCTGTTGCTTTAGAAATTCCATTATCCAAAAACCTTCTGGCACAGA
TTAGTGCTCTTGCTCTTCAGCTGGATTCAGAAGATCTTCATAATTATTCAGGAAGCCAACTATTTGAAAT
GCACGAGAAACTAAGTTGTATGGCAAACTCTGTAATAAAAAATCTACAGTCACGTTGGAGATCACCATCC
CATGAAAATTCTATTGGAGCTCTCGAGCCAACCACTGAGGATCTGTACTTTCAGAGCGATAACGATGGAT
CCGAAATCGGTACTGGCTTTCCATTCGACCCCCATTATGTGGAAGTCCTGGGCGAGCGCATGCACTACGT
CGATGTTGGTCCGCGCGATGGCACCCCTGTGCTGTTCCTGCACGGTAACCCGACCTCCTCCTACGTGTGG
CGCAACATCATCCCGCATGTTGCACCGACCCATCGCTGCATTGCTCCAGACCTGATCGGTATGGGCAAAT
CCGACAAACCAGACCTGGGTTATTTCTTCGACGACCACGTCCGCTTCATGGATGCCTTCATCGAAGCCCT
GGGTCTGGAAGAGGTCGTCCTGGTCATTCACGACTGGGGCTCCGCTCTGGGTTTCCACTGGGCCAAGCGC
AATCCAGAGCGCGTCAAAGGTATTGCATTTATGGAGTTCATCCGCCCTATCCCGACCTGGGACGAATGGC
CAGAATTTGCCCGCGAGACCTTCCAGGCCTTCCGCACCACCGACGTCGGCCGCAAGCTGATCATCGATCA
GAACGTTTTTATCGAGGGTACGCTGCCGATGGGTGTCGTCCGCCCGCTGACTGAAGTCGAGATGGACCAT
TACCGCGAGCCGTTCCTGAATCCTGTTGACCGCGAGCCACTGTGGCGCTTCCCAAACGAGCTGCCAATCG
CCGGTGAGCCAGCGAACATCGTCGCGCTGGTCGAAGAATACATGGACTGGCTGCACCAGTCCCCTGTCCC
GAAGCTGCTGTTCTGGGGCACCCCAGGCGTTCTGATCCCACCGGCCGAAGCCGCTCGCCTGGCCAAAAGC
CTGCCTAACTGCAAGGCTGTGGACATCGGCCCGGGTCTGAATCTGCTGCAAGAAGACAACCCGGACCTGA
TCGGCAGCGAGATCGCGCGCTGGCTGTCTACTCTGGAGATTTCCGGTGACTACAAAGACCATGACGGTGA
TTATAAAGATCATGATATCGATTACAAGGATGACGATGACAAGTAACTCGAGTCTAGACGTTTAAACCCT
GCAGGCTGTGCCTTCTAGTTGCCAGCCATCTGTTGTTTGCCCCTCCCCCGTGCCTTCCTTGACCCTGGAA
GGTGCCACTCCCACTGTCCTTTCCTAATAAAATGAGGAAATTGCATCGCATTGTCTGAGTAGGTGTCATT
CTATTCTGGGGGGTGGGGTGGGGCAGGACAGCAAGGGGGAGGATTGGGAAGACAATAGCAGGCATGCTGG
GGATGCGGTGGGCTCTATGGGTCGACAGTACTAAGCTTTACGTGTGTCAGTTAGGGTGTGGAAAGTCCCC
AGGCTCCCCAGCAGGCAGAAGTATGCAAAGCATGCATCTCAATTAGTCAGCAACCAGGTGTGGAAAGTCC
CCAGGCTCCCCAGCAGGCAGAAGTATGCAAAGCATGCATCTCAATTAGTCAGCAACCATAGTCCCGCCCC
TAACTCCGCCCATCCCGCCCCTAACTCCGCCCAGTTCCGCCCATTCTCCGCCCCATGGCTGACTAATTTT
TTTTATTTATGCAGAGGCCGAGGCCGCCTCGGCCTCTGAGCTATTCCAGAAGTAGTGAGGAGGCTTTTTT
GGAGGCCTAGGCTTTTGCAAAAAGCTTACCATGACCGAGTACAAGCCCACGGTGCGCCTCGCCACCCGCG
ACGACGTCCCCAGGGCCGTACGCACCCTCGCCGCCGCGTTCGCCGACTACCCCGCCACGCGCCACACCGT
CGATCCGGACCGCCACATCGAGCGGGTCACCGAGCTGCAAGAACTCTTCCTCACGCGCGTCGGGCTCGAC
ATCGGCAAGGTGTGGGTCGCGGACGACGGCGCCGCGGTGGCGGTCTGGACCACGCCGGAGAGCGTCGAAG
CGGGGGCGGTGTTCGCCGAGATCGGCCCGCGCATGGCCGAGTTGAGCGGTTCCCGGCTGGCCGCGCAGCA
ACAGATGGAAGGCCTCCTGGCGCCGCACCGGCCCAAGGAGCCCGCGTGGTTCCTGGCCACCGTCGGCGTC
TCGCCCGACCACCAGGGCAAGGGTCTGGGCAGCGCCGTCGTGCTCCCCGGAGTGGAGGCGGCCGAGCGCG
CCGGGGTGCCCGCCTTCCTGGAGACCTCCGCGCCCCGCAACCTCCCCTTCTACGAGCGGCTCGGCTTCAC
CGTCACCGCCGACGTCGAGGTGCCCGAAGGACCGCGCACCTGGTGCATGACCCGCAAGCCCGGTGCCTGA
AATAAAATATCTTTATTTTCATTACATCTGTGTGTTGGTTTTTTGTGTGTATTTTCAGAGAAAATTGAAG
GTTTTTTTAAACATCACTGGATTTCTTGATTGAGGAAACAAGTTCTGAAATAATAGCACAATTTCAAAGA
AGAGACTCTTTGCAAAGTTGATAACATTTCAAACCCTGAAGGACAGTGACTTATTATGTAAGTTCAATTT
TGTAAGTTCATTATGTAAGATCCTTTTTTTTTTCATAATATGTATTCTTGGCTGCTATGCGTGGTTTTTC
AGGAAATTTAATTATCTTACTGAGATGTGAAAGCAAAACTAGTAACAGAACTTACATTTTATTTCATGCT
TTCTTAAACCCGTGCATATTCTGGTGAAACATGTAAAATACTTTAAGTAAAATTGAACATTTTTATTTGA
ATTTTTGCTGAACTGATAAAGGTGTTTATATTTTTGTTTGTTGGTTTGTTTAATTCATGTTTGTTGGGAC
TGAGGTTTAACTTGTTTATTGCAGCTTATAATGGTTACAAATAAAGCAATAGCATCACAAATTTCACAAA
TAAAGCATTTTTTTCACTGCATTCTAGTTGTGGTTTGTCCAAACTCATCAATGTATCTTATCATGTCTGG
ATCTGATCACTGCTTGAGCCTAGGAGATCCGAACCAGATAAGTGAAATCTAGTTCCAAACTATTTTGTCA
TTTTTAATTTTCGTATTAGCTTACGACGCTACACCCAGTTCCCATCTATTTTGTCACTCTTCCCTAAATA
ATCCTTAAAAACTCCATTTCCACCCCTCCCAGTTCCCAACTATTTTGTCCGCCCACAGCGGGGCATTTTT
CTTCCTGTTATGTTTTTAATCAAACATCCTGCCAACTCCATGTGACAAACCGTCATCTTCGGCTACTTT
